LOCUS       pG1AK-pheB 5873 bp ds-DNA circular 05-NOV-2015
DEFINITION  .
FEATURES             Location/Qualifiers
     rep_origin      complement(458..1140)
                     /label="ColE1 origin"
                     /ApEinfo_revcolor=#9eafd2
                     /ApEinfo_fwdcolor=#9eafd2
     misc_feature    4934..5848
                     /label="pheB"
                     /ApEinfo_revcolor=#ffef86
                     /ApEinfo_fwdcolor=#ffef86
     CDS             complement(1261..1920)
                     /label="AmpR"
                     /ApEinfo_revcolor=#ffef86
                     /ApEinfo_fwdcolor=#ffef86
     misc_feature    2673..3545
                     /label="repBST1"
                     /ApEinfo_revcolor=#75c6a9
                     /ApEinfo_fwdcolor=#75c6a9
     misc_feature    3793..4563
                     /label="kanR"
                     /ApEinfo_revcolor=#f58a5e
                     /ApEinfo_fwdcolor=#f58a5e
     misc_feature    4698..4912
                     /label="pRplsWT"
                     /ApEinfo_revcolor=#f8d3a9
                     /ApEinfo_fwdcolor=#f8d3a9
ORIGIN
        1 tgcgAGCTCa atttcgcgcc ccgaaagggg cgtttttttg cgaagCCTAA GGtatcATTT
       61 AAATgtaatc atggtcatag ctgtttcctg tgtgaaattg ttatccgctc acaattccac
      121 acaacatacg agccggaagc ataaagtgta aagcctgggg tgcctaatga gtgagctaac
      181 tcacattaat tgcgttgcgc tcactgcccg ctttccagtc gggaaacctg tcgtgccagc
      241 tgcattaatg aatcggccaa cgcgcgggga gaggcggttt gcgtattggg cgctcttccg
      301 cttcctcgct cactgactcg ctgcgctcgg tcgttcggct gcggcgagcg gtatcagctc
      361 actcaaaggc ggtaatacgg ttatccacag aatcagggga taacgcagga aagaacatgt
      421 gagcaaaagg ccagcaaaag gccaggaacc gtaaaaaggc cgcgttgctg gcgtttttcc
      481 ataggctccg cccccctgac gagcatcaca aaaatcgacg ctcaagtcag aggtggcgaa
      541 acccgacagg actataaaga taccaggcgt ttccccctgg aagctccctc gtgcgctctc
      601 ctgttccgac cctgccgctt accggatacc tgtccgcctt tctcccttcg ggaagcgtgg
      661 cgctttctca tagctcacgc tgtaggtatc tcagttcggt gtaggtcgtt cgctccaagc
      721 tgggctgtgt gcacgaaccc cccgttcagc ccgaccgctg cgccttatcc ggtaactatc
      781 gtcttgagtc caacccggta agacacgact tatcgccact ggcagcagcc actggtaaca
      841 ggattagcag agcgaggtat gtaggcggtg ctacagagtt cttgaagtgg tggcctaact
      901 acggctacac tagaagaaca gtatttggta tctgcgctct gctgaagcca gttaccttcg
      961 gaaaaagagt tggtagctct tgatccggca aacaaaccac cgctggtagc ggtggttttt
     1021 ttgtttgcaa gcagcagatt acgcgcagaa aaaaaggatc tcaagaagat cctttgatct
     1081 tttctacggg gtctgacgct cagtggaacg aaaactcacg ttaagggatt ttggtcatga
     1141 gattatcaaa aaggatcttc acctagatcc ttttaaatta aaaatgaagt tttaaatcaa
     1201 tctaaagtat atatgagtaa acttggtctg acagTTAcca atGGCCGGCC ctgacagTTA
     1261 ccaatgctta atcagtgagg cacctatctc agcgatctgt ctatttcgtt catccatagt
     1321 tgcctgactc cccgtcgtgt agataactac gatacgggag ggcttaccat ctggccccag
     1381 tgctgcaatg ataccgcgag acccacgctc accggctcca gatttatcag caataaacca
     1441 gccagccgga agggccgagc gcagaagtgg tcctgcaact ttatccgcct ccatccagtc
     1501 tattaattgt tgccgggaag ctagagtaag tagttcgcca gttaatagtt tgcgcaacgt
     1561 tgttgccatt gctacaggca tcgtggtgtc acgctcgtcg tttggtatgg cttcattcag
     1621 ctccggttcc caacgatcaa ggcgagttac atgatccccc atgttgtgca aaaaagcggt
     1681 tagctccttc ggtcctccga tcgttgtcag aagtaagttg gccgcagtgt tatcactcat
     1741 ggttatggca gcactgcata attctcttac tgtcatgcca tccgtaagat gcttttctgt
     1801 gactggtgag tactcaacca agtcattctg agaatagtgt atgcggcgac cgagttgctc
     1861 ttgcccggcg tcaatacggg ataataccgc gccacatagc agaactttaa aagtgctcat
     1921 cattggaaaa cgttcttcgg ggcgaaaact ctcaaggatc ttaccgctgt tgagatccag
     1981 ttcgatgtaa cccactcgtg cacccaactg atcttcagca tcttttactt tcaccagcgt
     2041 ttctgggtga gcaaaaacag gaaggcaaaa tgccgcaaaa aagggaataa gggcgacacg
     2101 gaaatgttga atactcatac tcttcctttt tcaatattat tgaagcattt atcagggtta
     2161 ttgtctcatg agcggataca tatttgaatg tatttagaaa aataaacaaa taggggttcc
     2221 gcgcacattt ccccgaaaag tgccacctga cgtctaagaa accattatta tcatgacatt
     2281 aacctataaa aataggcgta tcacgaggcc GCGGCCGCct gtcgagaatt tttggaaaat
     2341 agaccttgtc gcgactcgaa gattagtagt acaatagaga caacataaca gaacgggaca
     2401 aaatagaaga gcttccgaag cgtgtgtaag tggtgctccc aacaccgttc gccgtactcg
     2461 ccctacggca aacacctgct cgaaagctct tgtgttaaca tatttatgcc ttgtcttcat
     2521 tttaatgcat agatatgttg aatgcaagag cgaaacgctt ggaaattttc gtttttcctc
     2581 cgatgagagc gtgtttgcct gcgtattaat gtacggcaac gcgctctttt gtttgtcccg
     2641 aaaaattcgg gagaaacggg aggagaacgg aaATGtacat aatcactagc gaacaattca
     2701 cgcaactgaa agaaatcgag agagtcacag atttcgttta taaacgccgt aagattaaaa
     2761 atgagctgat ggagcgtatc gccgacgcat taggccgcaa gttccgcaaa gcgcaaaaaa
     2821 caacgcgcgt catcgacgaa attgtttggc tcgcaacaga ccgcggtttt tcgttcccag
     2881 ggcgcgaaac gcttgccaaa aagttaggcg tgtccttgcc gactgttgat cgtgctactc
     2941 gcatgctcaa agactcgggc gaagtcgtcg tttgctatcg tgagaatccg aatagtaacg
     3001 gacctaaaac gcctgtattc attttccgga gccatgcaaa tttcgagcgt attgcagccg
     3061 ttttaaactt gcgtgacaac gaagctgata aagtagaaaa cgccgaaaag cctacggaat
     3121 caagcgattt agcgcgtaaa acggacgcta ccattagttc accagttgaa aaacatgacg
     3181 atattaataa attaatagac aatacacatc cgttggataa aattgtaaaa tacgtcacta
     3241 ttaaagtgaa cgaagtgcag aagcgtcatc cttacggcat tcgatatcta tccgcataca
     3301 taaacaaaac actcgacgac ctaatgcaac gtgcaaaagc gaaggtcaaa gccgaaaaag
     3361 ctcgcgccca acaacgcaaa caagccgact atcaaccgac cgcgaccggc ttaatttggt
     3421 acgacttcac ggcggacaca agcgccagcc agccgacaag ccagcgcaag ccagcgtttg
     3481 acagcgaaga catgtttgcg ccgttattgc aggctgttgc acgaattaag ggcgttgagg
     3541 tgTGAcacac tcgttttaag gcgtctaaca ggcgcgtaga gacgtcttta agtcggggga
     3601 atattaaaaa ttccacgcct cctaaaacgc gatatacgcc gattatgaGT TTAAACgaag
     3661 attagatgct ataattgtta ttaaaaggat tgaaggatgc ttaggaagac gagttattaa
     3721 tagctgaata agaacggtgc tctccaaata ttcttattta gaaaagcaaa tctaaaatta
     3781 tctgaaaagg gaATGagaat agtgaatgga ccaataataa tgactagaga agaaagaatg
     3841 aagattgttc atgaaattaa ggaacgaata ttggataaat atggggatga tgttaaggct
     3901 attggtgttt atggctctct tggtcgtcag actgatgggc cctattcgga tattgagatg
     3961 atgtgtgtca tgtcaacaga ggaagcagag ttcagccatg aatggacaac cggtgagtgg
     4021 aaggtggaag tgaattttta tagcgaagag attctactag attatgcatc tcaggtggaa
     4081 tcagattggc cgcttacaca tggtcaattt ttctctattt tgccgattta tgattcaggt
     4141 ggatacttag agaaagtgta tcaaactgct aaatcggtag aagcccaaaa gttccacgat
     4201 gcgatttgtg cccttatcgt agaagagctg tttgaatatg caggcaaatg gcgtaatatt
     4261 cgtgtgcaag gaccgacaac atttctacca tccttgactg tacaggtagc aatggcaggt
     4321 gccatgttga ttggtctgca tcatcgcatc tgttatacga cgagcgcttc ggtcttaact
     4381 gaagcagtta agcaatcaga tcttccttca ggttatgacc atctgtgcca gttcgtaatg
     4441 tctggtcaac tttccgactc tgagaaactt ctggaatcgc tagagaattt ctggaatggg
     4501 attcaggagt ggacagaacg acacggatat atagtggatg tgtcaaaacg cataccattt
     4561 TGATAAGGCG CGCCtctaCG GACCGagtat tcaacaaacg ggccagtttg ttgaaatcgT
     4621 TAATTAAgcg tACTAGTCCT AGGCTAGCtg atACCAGGTc agtCCCGGGa cagGTCGACC
     4681 TCGAGtacgC CTGCAGGAAC AATCGTTAAA GCGGACGTTT TTGCGCCGCC CGGATTTGCT
     4741 TGAAAACTAC CCGCTGACAG AAAAGCAAAA ACGATGGATC GAAGAGTGGA AAAAAGAAAA
     4801 ACAGTAGCTA TTGCGCATGA TACAAGTTTA TGCTACTATA TTCCTTGTGC AACTTAAGCG
     4861 ATTTGCTTAA GCGAGGAAAA CGATGTTCCG CTGCAATGAT GAAAAAGCAT TGTctagata
     4921 aggagtgatt cgaATGgcta ttatgcggat cggcaaggcc gaaataagag tcatggatct
     4981 cgaagaatct gtcaagtatt acacgaatgt gattggcctg gaggaagtgg gaaggagtga
     5041 aggaagagtt tatttaaagg catgggatga attcgatcac catagcctca ttcttcaaga
     5101 agccgattcc cctggccttg atcacattgc ttttaaggtg gaacatgaag acgatttagc
     5161 caagtacgag aagaagatcg agcaattcgg gtgtacgtta aaacggattt ccaaagggac
     5221 aaggcttgca gaaggagaag caattcgctt cgagcttcca acagggcatc aagtggaatt
     5281 gtaccatgaa atcgtgcgtg taggcacgaa gacaggaaat ttgaatccag ccccatggcc
     5341 ggatggaatg cgcgggattg caccgcaccg cctagatcac ttagcgctga caggagaaga
     5401 tatcaacaca gtgacaagat ttttcacaga agccttggat atgttcatta gcgaaaaaat
     5461 tatgacagta gatggggaag agatggtagg gagctttata tttgccagaa acggaaaagc
     5521 gcacgatgtt gcctttatta aagggccaga taagaaaatg catcatgtcg cattctatgt
     5581 ggacaattgg tatgaagtgt taaaggcagc ggatatttta tccaaaaata atgtccaatt
     5641 cgatgtgaca ccgacccgcc atgggattac gcgtggacaa accacctact tctttgatcc
     5701 ttcaggtaat cgcaatgaag cttttgcaag cggttacatt acgtatcctg attttcctac
     5761 cataacatgg acagaagaca aaatcggtca aggaatcttc tatcatagaa gagaattgac
     5821 ggagtcattc atcaaggcgc tgacaTAAtc gcgccccgaa aggggcgttt ttt
//
