>Addgene plasmid #71738 | pG1AK-PheB | depositor full sequence | sequence record 135061 | pG1AK-PheB sequence 5848 bps
GAGCTCAATTTCGCGCCCCGAAAGGGGCGTTTTTTTGCGAAGCCTAAGGTATCATTTAAATGTAATCATG
GTCATAGCTGTTTCCTGTGTGAAATTGTTATCCGCTCACAATTCCACACAACATACGAGCCGGAAGCATA
AAGTGTAAAGCCTGGGGTGCCTAATGAGTGAGCTAACTCACATTAATTGCGTTGCGCTCACTGCCCGCTT
TCCAGTCGGGAAACCTGTCGTGCCAGCTGCATTAATGAATCGGCCAACGCGCGGGGAGAGGCGGTTTGCG
TATTGGGCGCTCTTCCGCTTCCTCGCTCACTGACTCGCTGCGCTCGGTCGTTCGGCTGCGGCGAGCGGTA
TCAGCTCACTCAAAGGCGGTAATACGGTTATCCACAGAATCAGGGGATAACGCAGGAAAGAACATGTGAG
CAAAAGGCCAGCAAAAGGCCAGGAACCGTAAAAAGGCCGCGTTGCTGGCGTTTTTCCATAGGCTCCGCCC
CCCTGACGAGCATCACAAAAATCGACGCTCAAGTCAGAGGTGGCGAAACCCGACAGGACTATAAAGATAC
CAGGCGTTTCCCCCTGGAAGCTCCCTCGTGCGCTCTCCTGTTCCGACCCTGCCGCTTACCGGATACCTGT
CCGCCTTTCTCCCTTCGGGAAGCGTGGCGCTTTCTCATAGCTCACGCTGTAGGTATCTCAGTTCGGTGTA
GGTCGTTCGCTCCAAGCTGGGCTGTGTGCACGAACCCCCCGTTCAGCCCGACCGCTGCGCCTTATCCGGT
AACTATCGTCTTGAGTCCAACCCGGTAAGACACGACTTATCGCCACTGGCAGCAGCCACTGGTAACAGGA
TTAGCAGAGCGAGGTATGTAGGCGGTGCTACAGAGTTCTTGAAGTGGTGGCCTAACTACGGCTACACTAG
AAGAACAGTATTTGGTATCTGCGCTCTGCTGAAGCCAGTTACCTTCGGAAAAAGAGTTGGTAGCTCTTGA
TCCGGCAAACAAACCACCGCTGGTAGCGGTGGTTTTTTTGTTTGCAAGCAGCAGATTACGCGCAGAAAAA
AAGGATCTCAAGAAGATCCTTTGATCTTTTCTACGGGGTCTGACGCTCAGTGGAACGAAAACTCACGTTA
AGGGATTTTGGTCATGAGATTATCAAAAAGGATCTTCACCTAGATCCTTTTAAATTAAAAATGAAGTTTT
AAATCAATCTAAAGTATATATGAGTAAACTTGGTCTGACAGTTACCAATGGCCGGCCCTGACAGTTACCA
ATGCTTAATCAGTGAGGCACCTATCTCAGCGATCTGTCTATTTCGTTCATCCATAGTTGCCTGACTCCCC
GTCGTGTAGATAACTACGATACGGGAGGGCTTACCATCTGGCCCCAGTGCTGCAATGATACCGCGAGACC
CACGCTCACCGGCTCCAGATTTATCAGCAATAAACCAGCCAGCCGGAAGGGCCGAGCGCAGAAGTGGTCC
TGCAACTTTATCCGCCTCCATCCAGTCTATTAATTGTTGCCGGGAAGCTAGAGTAAGTAGTTCGCCAGTT
AATAGTTTGCGCAACGTTGTTGCCATTGCTACAGGCATCGTGGTGTCACGCTCGTCGTTTGGTATGGCTT
CATTCAGCTCCGGTTCCCAACGATCAAGGCGAGTTACATGATCCCCCATGTTGTGCAAAAAAGCGGTTAG
CTCCTTCGGTCCTCCGATCGTTGTCAGAAGTAAGTTGGCCGCAGTGTTATCACTCATGGTTATGGCAGCA
CTGCATAATTCTCTTACTGTCATGCCATCCGTAAGATGCTTTTCTGTGACTGGTGAGTACTCAACCAAGT
CATTCTGAGAATAGTGTATGCGGCGACCGAGTTGCTCTTGCCCGGCGTCAATACGGGATAATACCGCGCC
ACATAGCAGAACTTTAAAAGTGCTCATCATTGGAAAACGTTCTTCGGGGCGAAAACTCTCAAGGATCTTA
CCGCTGTTGAGATCCAGTTCGATGTAACCCACTCGTGCACCCAACTGATCTTCAGCATCTTTTACTTTCA
CCAGCGTTTCTGGGTGAGCAAAAACAGGAAGGCAAAATGCCGCAAAAAAGGGAATAAGGGCGACACGGAA
ATGTTGAATACTCATACTCTTCCTTTTTCAATATTATTGAAGCATTTATCAGGGTTATTGTCTCATGAGC
GGATACATATTTGAATGTATTTAGAAAAATAAACAAATAGGGGTTCCGCGCACATTTCCCCGAAAAGTGC
CACCTGACGTCTAAGAAACCATTATTATCATGACATTAACCTATAAAAATAGGCGTATCACGAGGCCGCG
GCCGCCTGTCGAGAATTTTTGGAAAATAGACCTTGTCGCGACTCGAAGATTAGTAGTACAATAGAGACAA
CATAACAGAACGGGACAAAATAGAAGAGCTTCCGAAGCGTGTGTAAGTGGTGCTCCCAACACCGTTCGCC
GTACTCGCCCTACGGCAAACACCTGCTCGAAAGCTCTTGTGTTAACATATTTATGCCTTGTCTTCATTTT
AATGCATAGATATGTTGAATGCAAGAGCGAAACGCTTGGAAATTTTCGTTTTTCCTCCGATGAGAGCGTG
TTTGCCTGCGTATTAATGTACGGCAACGCGCTCTTTTGTTTGTCCCGAAAAATTCGGGAGAAACGGGAGG
AGAACGGAAATGTACATAATCACTAGCGAACAATTCACGCAACTGAAAGAAATCGAGAGAGTCACAGATT
TCGTTTATAAACGCCGTAAGATTAAAAATGAGCTGATGGAGCGTATCGCCGACGCATTAGGCCGCAAGTT
CCGCAAAGCGCAAAAAACAACGCGCGTCATCGACGAAATTGTTTGGCTCGCAACAGACCGCGGTTTTTCG
TTCCCAGGGCGCGAAACGCTTGCCAAAAAGTTAGGCGTGTCCTTGCCGACTGTTGATCGTGCTACTCGCA
TGCTCAAAGACTCGGGCGAAGTCGTCGTTTGCTATCGTGAGAATCCGAATAGTAACGGACCTAAAACGCC
TGTATTCATTTTCCGGAGCCATGCAAATTTCGAGCGTATTGCAGCCGTTTTAAACTTGCGTGACAACGAA
GCTGATAAAGTAGAAAACGCCGAAAAGCCTACGGAATCAAGCGATTTAGCGCGTAAAACGGACGCTACCA
TTAGTTCACCAGTTGAAAAACATGACGATATTAATAAATTAATAGACAATACACATCCGTTGGATAAAAT
TGTAAAATACGTCACTATTAAAGTGAACGAAGTGCAGAAGCGTCATCCTTACGGCATTCGATATCTATCC
GCATACATAAACAAAACACTCGACGACCTAATGCAACGTGCAAAAGCGAAGGTCAAAGCCGAAAAAGCTC
GCGCCCAACAACGCAAACAAGCCGACTATCAACCGACCGCGACCGGCTTAATTTGGTACGACTTCACGGC
GGACACAAGCGCCAGCCAGCCGACAAGCCAGCGCAAGCCAGCGTTTGACAGCGAAGACATGTTTGCGCCG
TTATTGCAGGCTGTTGCACGAATTAAGGGCGTTGAGGTGTGACACACTCGTTTTAAGGCGTCTAACAGGC
GCGTAGAGACGTCTTTAAGTCGGGGGAATATTAAAAATTCCACGCCTCCTAAAACGCGATATACGCCGAT
TATGAGTTTAAACGAAGATTAGATGCTATAATTGTTATTAAAAGGATTGAAGGATGCTTAGGAAGACGAG
TTATTAATAGCTGAATAAGAACGGTGCTCTCCAAATATTCTTATTTAGAAAAGCAAATCTAAAATTATCT
GAAAAGGGAATGAGAATAGTGAATGGACCAATAATAATGACTAGAGAAGAAAGAATGAAGATTGTTCATG
AAATTAAGGAACGAATATTGGATAAATATGGGGATGATGTTAAGGCTATTGGTGTTTATGGCTCTCTTGG
TCGTCAGACTGATGGGCCCTATTCGGATATTGAGATGATGTGTGTCATGTCAACAGAGGAAGCAGAGTTC
AGCCATGAATGGACAACCGGTGAGTGGAAGGTGGAAGTGAATTTTTATAGCGAAGAGATTCTACTAGATT
ATGCATCTCAGGTGGAATCAGATTGGCCGCTTACACATGGTCAATTTTTCTCTATTTTGCCGATTTATGA
TTCAGGTGGATACTTAGAGAAAGTGTATCAAACTGCTAAATCGGTAGAAGCCCAAAAGTTCCACGATGCG
ATTTGTGCCCTTATCGTAGAAGAGCTGTTTGAATATGCAGGCAAATGGCGTAATATTCGTGTGCAAGGAC
CGACAACATTTCTACCATCCTTGACTGTACAGGTAGCAATGGCAGGTGCCATGTTGATTGGTCTGCATCA
TCGCATCTGTTATACGACGAGCGCTTCGGTCTTAACTGAAGCAGTTAAGCAATCAGATCTTCCTTCAGGT
TATGACCATCTGTGCCAGTTCGTAATGTCTGGTCAACTTTCCGACTCTGAGAAACTTCTGGAATCGCTAG
AGAATTTCTGGAATGGGATTCAGGAGTGGACAGAACGACACGGATATATAGTGGATGTGTCAAAACGCAT
ACCATTTTGATAAGGCGCGCCTCTACGGACCGAGTATTCAACAAACGGGCCAGTTTGTTGAAATCGTTAA
TTAAGCGTACTAGTCCTAGGCTAGCTGATACCAGGTCAGTCCCGGGACAGGTCGACCTCGAGTACGCCTG
CAGGAACAATCGTTAAAGCGGACGTTTTTGCGCCGCCCGGATTTGCTTGAAAACTACCCGCTGACAGAAA
AGCAAAAACGATGGATCGAAGAGTGGAAAAAAGAAAAACAGTAGCTATTGCGCATGATACAAGTTTATGC
TACTATATTCCTTGTGCAACTTAAGCGATTTGCTTAAGCGAGGAAAACGATGTTCCGCTGCAATGATGAA
AAAGCATTGTCTAGATAAGGAGTGATTCGAATGGCTATTATGCGGATCGGCAAGGCCGAAATAAGAGTCA
TGGATCTCGAAGAATCTGTCAAGTATTACACGAATGTGATTGGCCTGGAGGAAGTGGGAAGGAGTGAAGG
AAGAGTTTATTTAAAGGCATGGGATGAATTCGATCACCATAGCCTCATTCTTCAAGAAGCCGATTCCCCT
GGCCTTGATCACATTGCTTTTAAGGTGGAACATGAAGACGATTTAGCCAAGTACGAGAAGAAGATCGAGC
AATTCGGGTGTACGTTAAAACGGATTTCCAAAGGGACAAGGCTTGCAGAAGGAGAAGCAATTCGCTTCGA
GCTTCCAACAGGGCATCAAGTGGAATTGTACCATGAAATCGTGCGTGTAGGCACGAAGACAGGAAATTTG
AATCCAGCCCCATGGCCGGATGGAATGCGCGGGATTGCACCGCACCGCCTAGATCACTTAGCGCTGACAG
GAGAAGATATCAACACAGTGACAAGATTTTTCACAGAAGCCTTGGATATGTTCATTAGCGAAAAAATTAT
GACAGTAGATGGGGAAGAGATGGTAGGGAGCTTTATATTTGCCAGAAACGGAAAAGCGCACGATGTTGCC
TTTATTAAAGGGCCAGATAAGAAAATGCATCATGTCGCATTCTATGTGGACAATTGGTATGAAGTGTTAA
AGGCAGCGGATATTTTATCCAAAAATAATGTCCAATTCGATGTGACACCGACCCGCCATGGGATTACGCG
TGGACAAACCACCTACTTCTTTGATCCTTCAGGTAATCGCAATGAAGCTTTTGCAAGCGGTTACATTACG
TATCCTGATTTTCCTACCATAACATGGACAGAAGACAAAATCGGTCAAGGAATCTTCTATCATAGAAGAG
AATTGACGGAGTCATTCATCAAGGCGCTGACATAATAA
Features (pLannotate 1.2.2; 9 found; start..end, strand, type, name):
     95..111     -  protein_bind   lac operator: The lac repressor binds to the lac operator to inhibit transcription in E. coli. This inhibition can be relieved by adding lactose or isopropyl-β-D-thiogalactopyranoside (IPTG). lac repressor encoded by lacI
    119..149     -  promoter       lac promoter: promoter for the E. coli lac operon
    164..185     -  protein_bind   CAP binding site: CAP binding activates transcription in the presence of cAMP. E. coli catabolite activator protein
    198..290     -  CDS            lacI (fragment): lac repressor; lacI; The lac repressor binds to the lac operator to inhibit transcription in E. coli. This inhibition can be relieved by adding lactose or isopropyl-β-D-thiogalactopyranoside (IPTG).
    473..1061    -  rep_origin     ori: high-copy-number ColE1/pMB1/pBR322/pUC origin of replication
   1255..2115    -  CDS            AmpR: β-lactamase; bla; confers resistance to ampicillin, carbenicillin, and related antibiotics
   2116..2220    -  promoter       AmpR promoter: bla
   3802..4557    +  CDS            knt: KANU_BACSP - Also known as kan. Experimental evidence at protein level: Swiss-Prot protein existence level 1. Inactivates the antibiotic kanamycin by catalyzing the transfer of a nucleotidyl group from nucleoside triphosphates such as ATP to the 4'-hydroxyl group of the aminoglycoside. From Bacillus sp.
   4691..4801    +  CDS            trmD (fragment): TRMD_GEOKA - Protein inferred from homology: Swiss-Prot protein existence level 3. Specifically methylates guanosine-37 in various tRNAs. From Geobacillus kaustophilus (strain HTA426).
