[The description below was written by a language model from this plasmid's Addgene catalogue record, the feature table of its GenBank file and pLannotate feature annotations shown in this document.]
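Description:
pG1AK-PheB is a modular Geobacillus/E. coli shuttle vector from the Geobacillus Plasmid Set, a synthetic-biology toolkit for engineering thermophiles. It is built on the pG1AK backbone, and parts of it derive from the earlier shuttle plasmid pUCG18. In E. coli it is maintained at high copy through a ColE1/pUC-type origin and selected with ampicillin via the β-lactamase gene and its native promoter. For the thermophilic host it carries the repBST1 replicon and a kanamycin nucleotidyltransferase gene (knt, annotated as kanR) of Bacillus origin. This enzyme inactivates kanamycin by nucleotidylation, and the catalogue lists both antibiotics for selection. Remnants of the pUC lac region (lac promoter, operator, CAP site and a short lacI fragment) also remain on the backbone.

The payload is pheB from Geobacillus stearothermophilus, a 915 bp gene encoding catechol-2,3-dioxygenase, inserted by Gibson assembly. It lies immediately downstream of the pRplsWT promoter, a segment of about 215 bp that automated annotation shows overlapping a fragment of a Geobacillus trmD gene. This overlap suggests a native genomic region upstream of a ribosomal protein gene, although the record does not describe the promoter's origin. Catechol-2,3-dioxygenase converts catechol into a yellow ring-cleavage product, so pheB is generally used as a colorimetric reporter. The record itself states only the general shuttle-vector purpose, but the plasmid plausibly serves as the toolkit's reporter construct for measuring expression in Geobacillus. The GenBank record is 5,873 bp, while the annotated depositor sequence is 5,848 bp and ends at the end of pheB. The two records therefore differ slightly in length, and no terminator is annotated in either.
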