Addgene plasmid #71738: pG1AK-PheB
Purpose: Modular shuttle vector for Geobacillus and E. coli
Depositing lab: Tom Ellis. Depositing organization: Imperial College London. Publication: The Geobacillus Plasmid Set: A Modular Toolkit for Thermophile Engineering. Reeve B, Martinez-Klimova E, de Jonghe J, Leak DJ, Ellis T. ACS Synth Biol. 2016 Jul 1. 10.1021/acssynbio.5b00298 PubMed 27332993.
Backbone
  Vector backbone: pG1AK
  Backbone size w/o insert (bp): 4719
  Total vector size (bp): 5873
  Vector type: Bacterial Expression, Synthetic Biology ; Shuttle Vector
Growth in bacteria
  Bacterial resistance: Ampicillin and Kanamycin, 100 & 50 μg/mL
  Growth temperature: 37°C
  Growth strain: DH5alpha
  Copy number: High Copy
Gene/Insert
  Gene/Insert name: PheB (alt name: Catechol-2,3-dioxygenase)
  Species: Geobacillus stearothermophilus
  Insert size (bp): 915
  Promoter: pRplsWT
  Cloning method: Gibson Cloning
  Sequencing primers: 5′ -; 3′ AGCGGATAACAATTTCACACAGGA
Resource information
  A portion of this plasmid was derived from a plasmid made by: The Leak lab, (Department of Biology & Biochemistry, University of Bath). Part of these plasmids are from pUCG18.
Terms and licenses: Academic/Nonprofit Terms; Industry Terms: Not Available to Industry
Depositor comments: Plasmid from the Geobacillus plasmid set - a modular shuttle vector toolkit for thermophile metabolic engineering
How to cite: pG1AK-PheB was a gift from Tom Ellis (Addgene plasmid # 71738 ; http://n2t.net/addgene:71738 ; RRID:Addgene_71738)
