>Addgene plasmid #71738 | pG1AK-PheB | addgene partial sequence | sequence record 134898 | pBRforEco 5'-AATAGGCGTATCACGAGGC-3'
GATTAGTAGTACAATAGAGACAACATAACAGAACGGGACAAAATAGAAGAGCTTCCGAAGCGTGTGTAAG
TGGTGCTCCCAACACCGTTCGCCGTACTCGCCCTACGGCAAACACCTGCTCGAAAGCTCTTGTGTTAACA
TATTTATGCCTTGTCTTCATTTTAATGCATAGATATGTTGAATGCAAGAGCGAAACGCTTGGAAATTTTC
GTTTTTCCTCCGATGAGAGCGTGTTTGCCTGCGTATTAATGTACGGCAACGCGCTCTTTTGTTTGTCCCG
AAAAATTCGGGAGAAACGGGAGGAGAACGGAAATGTACATAATCACTAGCGAACAATTCACGCAACTGAA
AGAAATCGAGAGAGTCACAGATTTCGTTTATAAACGCCGTAAGATTAAAAATGAGCTGATGGAGCGTATC
GCCGACGCATTAGGCCGCAAGTTCCGCAAAGCGCAAAAAACAACGCGCGTCATCGACGAAATTGTTTGGC
TCGCAACAGACCGCGGTTTTTCGTTCCCAGGGCGCGAAACGCTTGCCAAAAAGTTAGGCGTGTCCTTGCC
GACTGTTGATCGTGCTACTCGCATGCTCAAAGACTCGGGCGAAGTCGTCGTTTGCTATCGTGAGAATCCG
AATAGTAACGGACCTAAAACGCCTGTATTCATTTTCCGGAGCCATGCAAATTTCGAGCGTATTGCAGCCG
TTT
