>Addgene plasmid #71738 | pG1AK-PheB | addgene partial sequence | sequence record 135060 | M13-Rev 5'-CAGGAAACAGCTATGACC-3'
ACGCCCCTTTCGGGGCGCGAAATTGAGCTCTTATTATGTCAGCGCCTTGATGAATGACTCCGTCAATTCT
CTTCTATGATAGAAGATTCCTTGACCGATTTTGTCTTCTGTCCATGTTATGGTAGGAAAATCAGGATACG
TAATGTAACCGCTTGCAAAAGCTTCATTGCGATTACCTGAAGGATCAAAGAAGTAGGTGGTTTGTCCACG
CGTAATCCCATGGCGGGTCGGTGTCACATCGAATTGGACATTATTTTTGGATAAAATATCCGCTGCCTTT
AACACTTCATACCAATTGTCCACATAGAATGCGACATGATGCATTTTCTTATCTGGCCCTTTAATAAAGG
CAACATCGTGCGCTTTTCCGTTTCTGGCAAATATAAAGCTCCCTACCATCTCTTCCCCATCTACTGTCAT
AATTTTTTCGCTAATGAACATATCCAAGGCTTCTGTGAAAAATCTTGTCACTGTGTTGATATCTTCTCCT
GTCAGCGCTAAGTGATCTAGGCGGTGCGGTGCAATCCCGCGCATTCCATCCGGCCATGGGGCTGGATTCA
AATTTCCTGTCTTCGTGCCTACACGCACGATTTCATGGTACAATTCCACTTGATGCCCTGTTGGAAGCTC
GAAGCGAATTGCTTCTCCTTCTGCAAGCCTTGTCCCTTTGGAAATCCGTTTTAACGTACACCCGAATTGC
TCGATCTTCTTCTCGTACTTGGCTAAATCGTCTTCATGTTCCACCTTAA
