>Addgene plasmid #71738 | pG1AK-PheB | addgene partial sequence | sequence record 135062 | MoCloR 5'-gccacctgacgtctaagaaacc-3'
GCGTATCACGAGGCCGCGGCCGCCTGTCGAGAATTTTTGGAAAATAGACCTTGTCGCGACTCGAAGATTA
GTAGTACAATAGAGACAACATAACAGAACGGGACAAAATAGAAGAGCTTCCGAAGCGTGTGTAAGTGGTG
CTCCCAACACCGTTCGCCGTACTCGCCCTACGGCAAACACCTGCTCGAAAGCTCTTGTGTTAACATATTT
ATGCCTTGTCTTCATTTTAATGCATAGATATGTTGAATGCAAGAGCGAAACGCTTGGAAATTTTCGTTTT
TCCTCCGATGAGAGCGTGTTTGCCTGCGTATTAATGTACGGCAACGCGCTCTTTTGTTTGTCCCGAAAAA
TTCGGGAGAAACGGGAGGAGAACGGAAATGTACATAATCACTAGCGAACAATTCACGCAACTGAAAGAAA
TCGAGAGAGTCACAGATTTCGTTTATAAACGCCGTAAGATTAAAAATGAGCTGATGGAGCGTATCGCCGA
CGCATTAGGCCGCAAGTTCCGCAAAGCGCAAAAAACAACGCGCGTCATCGACGAAATTGTTTGGCTCGCA
ACAGACCGCGGTTTTTCGTTCCCAGGGCGCGAAACGCTTGCCAAAAAGTTAGGCGTGTCCTTGCCGACTG
TTGATCGTGCTACTCGCATGCTCAAAGACTCGGGCGAAGTCGTCGTTTGCTATCGTGAGAATCCGAATAG
TAACGGACCTAA
